>Addgene plasmid #157097 | pD649-HAsp-KLRC1-COMP5AP-AviTag-9xHis | depositor full sequence | sequence record 303303 | Full Sequence
TTTCAATATTATTGAAGCATTTATCAGGGTTATTGTCTCATGAGCGGATACATATTTGAATGTATTTAGA
AAAATAAACAAATAGGGGTCAGTGTTACAACCAATTAACCAATTCTGAACATTATCGCGAGCCCATTTAT
ACCTGAATATGGCTCATAACACCCCTTGCTCATGACCAAAATCCCTTAACGTGAGTTACGCGCGCGTCGT
TCCACTGAGCGTCAGACCCCGTAGAAAAGATCAAAGGATCTTCTTGAGATCCTTTTTTTCTGCGCGTAAT
CTGCTGCTTGCAAACAAAAAAACCACCGCTACCAGCGGTGGTTTGTTTGCCGGATCAAGAGCTACCAACT
CTTTTTCCGAAGGTAACTGGCTTCAGCAGAGCGCAGATACCAAATACTGTTCTTCTAGTGTAGCCGTAGT
TAGCCCACCACTTCAAGAACTCTGTAGCACCGCCTACATACCTCGCTCTGCTAATCCTGTTACCAGTGGC
TGCTGCCAGTGGCGATAAGTCGTGTCTTACCGGGTTGGACTCAAGACGATAGTTACCGGATAAGGCGCAG
CGGTCGGGCTGAACGGGGGGTTCGTGCACACAGCCCAGCTTGGAGCGAACGACCTACACCGAACTGAGAT
ACCTACAGCGTGAGCTATGAGAAAGCGCCACGCTTCCCGAAGGGAGAAAGGCGGACAGGTATCCGGTAAG
CGGCAGGGTCGGAACAGGAGAGCGCACGAGGGAGCTTCCAGGGGGAAACGCCTGGTATCTTTATAGTCCT
GTCGGGTTTCGCCACCTCTGACTTGAGCGTCGATTTTTGTGATGCTCGTCAGGGGGGCGGAGCCTATGGA
AAAACGCCAGCAACGCGGCCTTTTTACGGTTCCTGGCCTTTTGCTGGCCTTTTGCTCACATGTTCTTTCC
TGCGTTATCCCCTGATTCTGTGGATAACCGTATTACCGCCTTTGAGTGAGCTGATACCGCTCGCCGCAGC
CGAACGACCGAGCGCAGCGAGTCAGTGAGCGAGGAAGCGGAAGGCGAGAGTAGGGAACTGCCAGGCATCA
AACTAAGCAGAAGGCCCCTGACGGATGGCCTTTTTGCGTTTCTACAAACTCTTTCTGTGTTGTAAAACGA
CGGCCAGTCTTAAGCTCGGGCCCCCTGGGCGGTTCTGATAACGAGTAATCGTTAATCCGCAAATAACGTA
AAAACCCGCTTCGGCGGGTTTTTTTATGGGGGGAGTTTAGGGAAAGAGCATTTGTCAGAATATTTAAGGG
CGCCTGTCACTTTGCTTGATATATGAGAATTATTTAACCTTATAAATGAGAAAAAAGCAACGCACTTTAA
ATAAGATACGTTGCTTTTTCGATTGATGAACACCTATAATTAAACTATTCATCTATTATTTATGATTTTT
TGTATATACAATATTTCTAGTTTGTTAAAGAGAATTAAGAAAATAAATCTCGAAAATAATAAAGGGAAAA
TCAGTTTTTGATATCAAAATTATACATGTCAACGATAATACAAAATATAATACAAACTATAAGATGTTAT
CAGTATTTATTATCATTTAGAATAAATTTTGTGTCGCCCTTAATTGTGAGCGGATAACAATTACGAGCTT
CATGCACAGTGGCGTTGACTCAATATTGGCCATTAGCCATATTATTCATTGGTTATATAGCATAAATCAA
TATTGGCTATTGGCCATTGCATACGTTGTATCTATATCATAATATGTACATTTATATTGGCTCATGTCCA
ATATGACCGCCATGTTGGCATTGATTATTGACTAGTTATTAATAGTAATCAATTACGGGGTCATTAGTTC
ATAGCCCATATATGGAGTTCCGCGTTACATAACTTACGGTAAATGGCCCGCCTGGCTGACCGCCCAACGA
CCCCCGCCCATTGACGTCAATAATGACGTATGTTCCCATAGTAACGCCAATAGGGACTTTCCATTGACGT
CAATGGGTGGAGTATTTACGGTAAACTGCCCACTTGGCAGTACATCAAGTGTATCATATGCCAAGTACGC
CCCCTATTGACGTCAATGACGGTAAATGGCCCGCCTGGCATTATGCCCAGTACATGACCTTATGGGACTT
TCCTACTTGGCAGTACATCTACGTATTAGTCATCGCTATTACCATGGTGATGCGGTTTTGGCAGTACATC
AATGGGCGTGGATAGCGGTTTGACTCACGGGGATTTCCAAGTCTCCACCCCATTGACGTCAATGGGAGTT
TGTTTTGGCACCAAAATCAACGGGACTTTCCAAAATGTCGTAACAACTCCGCCCCATTGACGCAAATGGG
CGGTAGGCGTGTACGGTGGGAGGTCTATATAAGCAGAGCTCGTTTAGTGAACCGTCAGATCGCCTGGAGA
CGCCATCCACGCTGTTTTGACCTCCATAGAAGACACCGGGACCGATCCAGCCTCCGCGGCCGGGAACGGT
GCATTGGAACGCGGATTCCCCGTGCCAAGAGTGACGTAAGTACCGCCTATAGAGTCTATAGGCCCACCCC
CTTGGCTTCGTTAGAACGCGGCTACAATTAATACATAACCTTATGTATCATACACATACGATTTAGGTGA
CACTATAGAATAACATCCACTTTGCCTTTCTCTCCACAGGTGTCCACTCCCAGGTCCAACTGCACCTCGG
TTCTATCGAAAACGCGCCTGCTAGCGCCACCATGAAGACCATCATTGCCCTGAGCTACATCTTCTGCCTG
GTGTTCGCTGCGGCCGCCTCTACACTGATCCAGAGACACAACAACAGCAGCCTGAACACCCGGACACAGA
AGGCCAGACACTGCGGACACTGTCCCGAGGAATGGATCACCTACAGCAACAGCTGCTACTACATCGGCAA
AGAGCGGCGGACCTGGGAAGAATCTCTGCTGGCCTGTACCAGCAAGAACAGCTCCCTGCTGAGCATCGAC
AACGAGGAAGAGATGAAGTTCCTGAGCATCATCAGCCCCAGCAGCTGGATCGGCGTGTTCAGAAATAGCA
GCCACCATCCTTGGGTCACCATGAACGGCCTGGCCTTCAAGCACGAGATCAAGGACAGCGACAACGCCGA
GCTGAATTGCGCCGTGCTGCAAGTGAACAGACTGAAGTCTGCCCAGTGCGGCAGCAGCATCATCTACCAC
TGCAAGCACAAGCTTGGCGCGCCGGAAGATCAAGTTGATCCAAGATTGATTGATGGCAAGGGCGGATCTC
TGGAGGTGCTGTTCCAGGGACCAGGCGGAAGCGGCAATCCCGGCGGCGATCTGGCCCCCCAGATGCTGCG
CGAGCTGCAGGAGACCAATGCCGCCCTGCAGGACGTGCGCGAGCTGCTGCGCCACCGCGTGAAGGAGATC
ACCTTCCTGAAGAACACCGTGATGGAGTGCGACGCCTGCGGTATGCAGCCCTCTAGAGGCTCCGGCTCCA
TCATCCCAGTTGAGGAGGAGAACCCGGACTTCTGGAACCGCGAGGCAGCCGAGGCCCTGGGTGCCGCCAA
GAAGCTGCAGCCTGCACAGACAGCCGCCAAGAACCTCATCATCTTCCTGGGCGATGGGATGGGGGTGTCT
ACGGTGACAGCTGCCAGGATCCTAAAAGGGCAGAAGAAGGACAAACTGGGGCCTGAGATACCCCTGGCCA
TGGACCGCTTCCCATATGTGGCTCTGTCCAAGACATACAATGTAGACAAACATGTGCCAGACAGTGGAGC
CACAGCCACGGCCTACCTGTGCGGGGTCAAGGGCAACTTCCAGACCATTGGCTTGAGTGCAGCCGCCCGC
TTTAACCAGTGCAACACGACACGCGGCAACGAGGTCATCTCCGTGATGAATCGGGCCAAGAAAGCAGGGA
AGTCAGTGGGAGTGGTAACCACCACACGAGTGCAGCACGCCTCGCCAGCCGGCACCTACGCCCACACGGT
GAACCGCAACTGGTACTCGGACGCCGACGTGCCTGCCTCGGCCCGCCAGGAGGGGTGCCAGGACATCGCT
ACGCAGCTCATCTCCAACATGGACATTGACGTGATCCTAGGTGGAGGCCGAAAGTACATGTTTCGCATGG
GAACCCCAGACCCTGAGTACCCAGATGACTACAGCCAAGGTGGGACCAGGCTGGACGGGAAGAATCTGGT
GCAGGAATGGCTGGCGAAGCGCCAGGGTGCCCGGTATGTGTGGAACCGCACTGAGCTCATGCAGGCTTCC
CTGGACCCGTCTGTGACCCATCTCATGGGTCTCTTTGAGCCTGGAGACATGAAATACGAGATCCACCGAG
ACTCCACACTGGACCCCTCCCTGATGGAGATGACAGAGGCTGCCCTGCGCCTGCTGAGCAGGAACCCCCG
CGGCTTCTTCCTCTTCGTGGAGGGTGGTCGCATCGACCATGGTCATCATGAAAGCAGGGCTTACCGGGCA
CTGACTGAGACGATCATGTTCGACGACGCCATTGAGAGGGCGGGCCAGCTCACCAGCGAGGAGGACACGC
TGAGCCTCGTCACTGCCGACCACTCCCACGTCTTCTCCTTCGGAGGCTACCCCCTGCGAGGGAGCTCCAT
CTTCGGGCTGGCCCCTGGCAAGGCCCGGGACAGGAAGGCCTACACGGTCCTCCTATACGGAAACGGTCCA
GGCTATGTGCTCAAGGACGGCGCCCGGCCGGATGTTACCGAGAGCGAGAGCGGGAGCCCCGAGTATCGGC
AGCAGTCAGCAGTGCCCCTGGACGAAGAGACCCACGCAGGCGAGGACGTGGCGGTGTTCGCGCGCGGCCC
GCAGGCGCACCTGGTTCACGGCGTGCAGGAGCAGACCTTCATAGCGCACGTCATGGCCTTCGCCGCCTGC
CTGGAGCCCTACACCGCCTGCGACCTGGCGCCCCCCGCCGGCACCACCGACGCCGCGCACCCGGGTGGCG
GAGGACTGAACGACATCTTCGAGGCTCAGAAAATCGAATGGCACGAACATCACCATCACCATCACCATCA
CCATTAAGGCCGGCCTGTAGTCACTGGCACAACGCGTTACCCGGTAAGCCAATCGGGTATACACGGTCGT
CATACTGCAGACAGGGTTCTTCTACTTTGCAAGATAGTCTTGAGTAGTAAAATAAATAGATAGAGAAAAT
CAGCCTCGACTGTGCCTTCTAGTTGCCAGCCATCTGTTGTTTGCCCCTCCCCCGTGCCTTCCTTGACCCT
GGAAGGTGCCACTCCCACTGTCCTTTCCTAATAAAATGAGGAAATTGCATCACAACACTCAACCCTATCT
CGGTCTATTCTTTTGATTTATAAGGGATTTTGCCGATTTCGGCCTATTGGTTAAAAAATGAGCTGATTTA
ACAAAAATTTAACGCGAATTAATTCTGTGGAATGTGTGTCAGTTAGGGTGTGGAAAGTCCCCAGGCTCCC
CAGCAGGCAGAAGTATGCAAAGCATGCATCTCAATTAGTCAGCAACCAGGTGTGGAAAGTCCCCAGGCTC
CCCAGCAGGCAGAAGTATGCAAAGCATGCATCTCAATTAGTCAGCAACCATAGTCCCGCCCCTAACTCCG
CCCATCCCGCCCCTAACTCCGCCCAGTTCCGCCCATTCTCCGCCCCATGGCTGACTAATTTTTTTTATTT
ATGCAGAGGCCGAGGCCGCCTCTGCCTCTGAGCTATTCCAGAAGTAGTGAGGAGGCTTTTTTGGAGGCCT
AGGCTTTTGCAAAAAGCTCCCGGGAGCTTGTATATCCATTTTCGGATCTGATCAGCACGTGTTGACAATT
AATCATCGGCATAGTATATCGGCATAGTATAATACGACAAGGTGAGGAACTAAACCATGACCGAGTACAA
GCCCACGGTGCGCCTCGCCACCCGCGACGACGTCCCCAGGGCCGTACGCACCCTCGCCGCCGCGTTCGCC
GACTACCCCGCCACGCGCCACACCGTCGATCCGGACCGCCACATCGAGCGGGTCACCGAGCTGCAAGAAC
TCTTCCTCACGCGCGTCGGGCTCGACATCGGCAAGGTGTGGGTCGCGGACGACGGCGCCGCGGTGGCGGT
CTGGACCACGCCGGAGAGCGTCGAAGCGGGGGCGGTGTTCGCCGAGATCGGCCCGCGCATGGCCGAGTTG
AGCGGTTCCCGGCTGGCCGCGCAGCAACAGATGGAAGGCCTCCTGGCGCCGCACCGGCCCAAGGAGCCCG
CGTGGTTCCTGGCCACCGTCGGCGTCTCGCCCGACCACCAGGGCAAGGGTCTGGGCAGCGCCGTCGTGCT
CCCCGGAGTGGAGGCGGCCGAGCGCGCCGGGGTGCCCGCCTTCCTGGAGACATCCGCGCCCCGCAACCTC
CCCTTCTACGAGCGGCTCGGCTTCACCGTCACCGCCGACGTCGAGGTGCCCGAAGGACCGCGCACCTGGT
GCATGACCCGCAAGCCCGGTGCCTGACACGTGCTACGAGATTTCGATTCCACCGCCGCCTTCTATGAAAG
GTTGGGCTTCGGAATCGTTTTCCGGGACGCCGGCTGGATGATCCTCCAGCGCGGGGATCTCATGCTGGAG
TTCTTCGCCCACCCCAACTTGTTTATTGCAGCTTATAATGGTTACAAATAAAGCAATAGCATCACAAATT
TCACAAATAAAGCATTTTTTTCACTGCATTCTAGTTGTGGTTTGTCCAAACTCATCAATGTATCTTATCA
TGTCTGTATACCGTCGACCTCTAGCTAGAGCTTGGCGTAATCATGGTCATTACCAATGCTTAATCAGTGA
GGCACCTATCTCAGCGATCTGTCTATTTCGTTCATCCATAGTTGCCTGACTCCCCGTCGTGTAGATAACT
ACGATACGGGAGGGCTTACCATCTGGCCCCAGCGCTGCGATGATACCGCGAGAACCACGCTCACCGGCTC
CGGATTTATCAGCAATAAACCAGCCAGCCGGAAGGGCCGAGCGCAGAAGTGGTCCTGCAACTTTATCCGC
CTCCATCCAGTCTATTAATTGTTGCCGGGAAGCTAGAGTAAGTAGTTCGCCAGTTAATAGTTTGCGCAAC
GTTGTTGCCATCGCTACAGGCATCGTGGTGTCACGCTCGTCGTTTGGTATGGCTTCATTCAGCTCCGGTT
CCCAACGATCAAGGCGAGTTACATGATCCCCCATGTTGTGCAAAAAAGCGGTTAGCTCCTTCGGTCCTCC
GATCGTTGTCAGAAGTAAGTTGGCCGCAGTGTTATCACTCATGGTTATGGCAGCACTGCATAATTCTCTT
ACTGTCATGCCATCCGTAAGATGCTTTTCTGTGACTGGTGAGTACTCAACCAAGTCATTCTGAGAATAGT
GTATGCGGCGACCGAGTTGCTCTTGCCCGGCGTCAATACGGGATAATACCGCGCCACATAGCAGAACTTT
AAAAGTGCTCATCATTGGAAAACGTTCTTCGGGGCGAAAACTCTCAAGGATCTTACCGCTGTTGAGATCC
AGTTCGATGTAACCCACTCGTGCACCCAACTGATCTTCAGCATCTTTTACTTTCACCAGCGTTTCTGGGT
GAGCAAAAACAGGAAGGCAAAATGCCGCAAAAAAGGGAATAAGGGCGACACGGAAATGTTGAATACTCAT
ATTCTTCCTT
Features (pLannotate 1.2.2; 24 found; start..end, strand, type, name):
    119..143     -  CDS            KanR (fragment): aminoglycoside phosphotransferase; aph(3')-Ia; confers resistance to kanamycin
    254..842     +  rep_origin     ori: high-copy-number ColE1/pMB1/pBR322/pUC origin of replication
   1067..1084    +  terminator     rrnB T2 terminator (fragment): transcription terminator T2 from the E. coli rrnB gene
   1109..1128    -  CDS            lacZα (fragment): LacZα fragment of β-galactosidase; lacZ fragment
   1584..1600    +  protein_bind   lac operator: The lac repressor binds to the lac operator to inhibit transcription in E. coli. This inhibition can be relieved by adding lactose or isopropyl-β-D-thiogalactopyranoside (IPTG). lac repressor encoded by lacI
   1843..2146    +  enhancer       CMV enhancer: human cytomegalovirus immediate early enhancer
   2147..2350    +  promoter       CMV promoter: human cytomegalovirus (CMV) immediate early promoter
   2486..2529    +  intron         CMV intron (fragment): modified intron A from human cytomegalovirus
   2581..2599    +  promoter       SP6 promoter: promoter for bacteriophage SP6 RNA polymerase
   2603..2640    +  CDS            IgH signal sequence (fragment): signal sequence from the mouse immunoglobulin heavy chain variable region
   2683..3165    +  CDS            KLRC1 (fragment): NKG2A_HUMAN - Also known as NKG2A From Homo sapiens (Human).
   3262..3441    +  CDS            Comp (fragment): COMP_RAT - Experimental evidence at protein level: Swiss-Prot protein existence level 1. May play a role in the structural integrity of cartilage via its interaction with other extracellular matrix proteins such as the collagens and fibronectin. Can mediate the interaction of chondrocytes with the cartilage extracellular matrix through interaction with cell surface integrin receptors. Could play a role in the pathogenesis of osteoarthritis. Potent suppressor of apoptosis in both primary chondrocytes and transformed cells. Suppresses apoptosis by blocking the activation of caspase-3 and by indu
   3429..4881    +  CDS            SEAP (fragment): secreted alkaline phosphatase from human placenta The natural enzyme has a C-terminal transmembrane sequence that is replaced by a GPI anchor.
   4906..4947    +  CDS            AviTag™ (fragment): peptide tag that allows for enzymatic biotinylation
   4951..4974    +  CDS            8xHis: 8xHis affinity tag
   5120..5231    +  polyA_signal   bGH poly(A) signal: bovine growth hormone polyadenylation signal
   5232..5340    +  rep_origin     f1 ori (fragment): f1 bacteriophage origin of replication; arrow indicates direction of (+) strand synthesis
   5354..5683    +  promoter       SV40 promoter: SV40 enhancer and early promoter
   5731..5778    +  promoter       EM7 promoter: synthetic bacterial promoter&nbsp
   5797..6396    +  CDS            PuroR (fragment): puromycin N-acetyltransferase; pac from Streptomyces; confers resistance to puromycin
   6406..6531    +  CDS            ble (fragment): BLE_KLEPN - Experimental evidence at protein level: Swiss-Prot protein existence level 1. Binding protein with a strong affinity to the bleomycin family of antibiotics. Binds to CL990; an antimitotic-antibiotic compound. From Klebsiella pneumoniae.
   6526..6647    +  polyA_signal   SV40 poly(A) signal: SV40 polyadenylation signal
   6700..7560    -  CDS            AmpR: β-lactamase; bla; confers resistance to ampicillin, carbenicillin, and related antibiotics
   7563..89      -  promoter       AmpR promoter (fragment) (across the origin): bla
