[The description below was written by a language model from this plasmid's Addgene catalogue record and pLannotate feature annotations shown in this document.]
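Description:
pD649-HAsp-KLRC1-COMP5AP-AviTag-9xHis is a mammalian expression plasmid built on the pD649 backbone for producing a secreted, tagged form of the extracellular domain of human KLRC1 (NKG2A/CD159A). It is propagated in E. coli as a high-copy plasmid through a ColE1/pUC-type origin and selected with ampicillin via the β-lactamase gene. The annotated sequence is about 7.6 kb. It also carries an SV40 early promoter/EM7 promoter cassette driving a puromycin N-acetyltransferase coding sequence with an SV40 polyadenylation signal, which could in principle support puromycin selection in mammalian cells, although the record does not describe that use. Short fragments annotated as KanR, lacZα, ble and f1 ori appear to be backbone remnants rather than functional elements.

The expression unit uses the CMV immediate-early enhancer and promoter followed by a CMV intron A fragment. An SP6 promoter lies just upstream of the coding region, and the record's 5′ sequencing primer targets it. The open reading frame starts with a signal peptide, named "HAsp" in the plasmid name but matched by the annotation software to an immunoglobulin heavy-chain signal sequence fragment, which directs the fusion into the secretory pathway. The KLRC1 ectodomain sits between retained NotI and AscI sites and is fused at its C terminus to the coiled-coil region of rat cartilage oligomeric matrix protein, a pentamerising domain that increases avidity. Next come human placental alkaline phosphatase as an enzymatic reporter, an AviTag for site-specific enzymatic biotinylation, and a polyhistidine tag for affinity purification, with a bGH polyadenylation signal ending the transcript. The plasmid belongs to a collection made for screening extracellular protein-protein interactions among human cell-surface proteins. The depositor notes that some members of the collection may carry an IS4-like transposase insertion upstream of the CMV promoter; none is annotated here.
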