Addgene plasmid #157097: pD649-HAsp-KLRC1-COMP5AP-AviTag-9xHis
Purpose: Mammalian expression of cell-surface protein extracellular domain fused to COMP5AP-AviTag-9xHis. Protein is secreted from cells.
Depositing lab: Chris Garcia. Depositing organization: Stanford University. Publication: A Human IgSF Cell-Surface Interactome Reveals a Complex Network of Protein-Protein Interactions. Wojtowicz WM, Vielmetter J, Fernandes RA, Siepe DH, Eastman CL, Chisholm GB, Cox S, Klock H, Anderson PW, Rue SM, Miller JJ, Glaser SM, Bragstad ML, Vance J, Lam AW, Lesley SA, Zinn K, Garcia KC. Cell. 2020 Aug 20;182(4):1027-1043.e17. doi: 10.1016/j.cell.2020.07.025. PubMed 32822567.
Backbone
  Vector backbone: pD649
  Backbone size w/o insert (bp): 7153
  Vector type: Mammalian Expression
Growth in bacteria
  Bacterial resistance: Ampicillin, 100 μg/mL
  Growth temperature: 37°C
  Growth strain: DH5alpha
  Copy number: High Copy
Gene/Insert
  Gene/Insert name: KLRC1 (alt name: NKG2A)
  Species: H. sapiens (human)
  Insert size (bp): 417
  Entrez Gene: KLRC1 (a.k.a. CD159A, NKG2, NKG2A)
  Promoter: CMV/SP6
  Tag / fusion protein: COMP5AP-AviTag-9xHis (C terminal on backbone)
  Cloning method: Restriction Enzyme; 5′ cloning site GCGGCCGC (not destroyed); 3′ cloning site GGCGCGCC (not destroyed)
  Sequencing primers: 5′ ATTTAGGTGACACTATAG; 3′ CGTCGCACTCCATCACGGTG
Resource information
  A portion of this plasmid was derived from a plasmid made by: synthesis by ThermoFisher
Terms and licenses: Academic/Nonprofit Terms; Industry Terms: Not Available to Industry
Depositor comments: Some plasmids in this collection may have an IS4-like element ISVsa5 family transposase upstream of the CMV promoter.
How to cite: pD649-HAsp-KLRC1-COMP5AP-AviTag-9xHis was a gift from Chris Garcia (Addgene plasmid # 157097 ; http://n2t.net/addgene:157097 ; RRID:Addgene_157097)
