>Addgene plasmid #157097 | pD649-HAsp-KLRC1-COMP5AP-AviTag-9xHis | depositor partial sequence | sequence record 303304 | insert (extracellular domain)
TCTACACTGATCCAGAGACACAACAACAGCAGCCTGAACACCCGGACACAGAAGGCCAGACACTGCGGAC
ACTGTCCCGAGGAATGGATCACCTACAGCAACAGCTGCTACTACATCGGCAAAGAGCGGCGGACCTGGGA
AGAATCTCTGCTGGCCTGTACCAGCAAGAACAGCTCCCTGCTGAGCATCGACAACGAGGAAGAGATGAAG
TTCCTGAGCATCATCAGCCCCAGCAGCTGGATCGGCGTGTTCAGAAATAGCAGCCACCATCCTTGGGTCA
CCATGAACGGCCTGGCCTTCAAGCACGAGATCAAGGACAGCGACAACGCCGAGCTGAATTGCGCCGTGCT
GCAAGTGAACAGACTGAAGTCTGCCCAGTGCGGCAGCAGCATCATCTACCACTGCAAGCACAAGCTT
